>Addgene plasmid #127394 | pART15-asB539 | addgene full sequence | sequence record 254272 | Addgene NGS Result
AAGAAACCAATTGTCCATATTGCATCAGACATTGCCGTCACTGCGTCTTTTACTGGCTCTTCTCGCTAAC
CAAACCGGTAACCCCGCTTATTAAAAGCATTCTGTAACAAAGCGGGACCAAAGCCATGACAAAAACGCGT
AACAAAAGTGTCTATAATCACGGCAGAAAAGTCCACATTGATTATTTGCACGGCGTCACACTTTGCTATG
CCATAGCATTTTTATCCATAAGATTAGCGGATCCTACCTGACGCTTTTTATCGCAACTCTCTACTGTTTC
TCCATACTCGTTTTTTTGGGCTAGCAGGAGGAAAGCTATGGCTCTTTCAAACAAGTTTATCGGAGATGAC
ATGAAAATGACCTACCATATGGATGGCTGTGTCAATGGGCATTACTTTACCGTCAAAGGTGAAGGCAGCG
GGAAGCCATACGAAGGGACGCAGACCTCGACTTTTAAAGTCACCATGGCCAACGGTGGGCCCCTTGCATT
CTCCTTTGACATACTATCTACAGTGTTCATGTATGGAAATCGATGCTTTACTGCGTATCCTACCAGTATG
CCCGACTATTTCAAACAAGCATTTCCTGACGGAATGTCATATGAAAGGACTTTTACCTATGAAGATGGAG
GAGTTGCTACAGCCAGTTGGGAAATAAGCCTTAAAGGCAACTGCTTTGAGCACAAATCCACGTTTCATGG
AGTGAACTTTCCTGCTGATGGACCTGTGATGGCGAAGATGACAACTGGTTGGGACCCATCTTTTGAGAAA
ATGACTGTCTGCGATGGAATATTGAAGGGTGATGTCACCGCGTTCCTCATGCTGCAAGGAGGTGGCAATT
ACAGATGCCAATTCCACACTTCTTACAAGACAAAAAAACCGGTGACGATGCCACCAAACCATGCGGTGGA
ACATCGCATTGCGAGGACCGACCTTGACAAAGGTGGCAACAGTGTTCAGCTTACGGAGCACGCTGTTGCA
CATATAACCTCTGTTGTCCCTTTCTGACACCATGGTACCCGGGGATCCTCTAGAGTCGACCTGCAGGCAT
GCAAGCTTGGCTGTTTTGGCGGATGAGAGAAGATTTTCAGCCTGATACAGATTAAATCAGAACGCAGAAG
CGGTCTGATAAAACAGAATTTGCCTGGCGGCAGTAGCGCGGTGGTCCCACCTGACCCCATGCCGAACTCA
GAAGTGAAACGCCGTAGCGCCGATGGTAGTGTGGGGTCTCCCCATGCGAGAGTAGGGAACTGCCAGGCAT
CAAATAAAACGAAAGGCTCAGTCGAAAGACTGGGCCTTTCGTTTTATCTGTTGTTTGTCGGTGAACGCTC
TCCTGAGTAGGACAAATCCGCCGGGAGCGGATTTGAACGTTGCGAAGCAACGGCCCGGAGGGTGGCGGGC
AGGACGCCCGCCATAAACTGCCAGGCATCAAATTAAGCAGAAGGCCATCCTGACGGATGGCCTTTTTGCG
TTTCTACAAACTCTTTTGTTTGGGCGCCTGTCACTTTGCTTGATAAAGGAGGTGGCAATTACAGATATGA
GAATTATTTAACCTTACTCGAGATCTCCTGCTGATGTGCTCAGTATCTCTATCACTGATAGGGACAGCTG
GGTCAGTGCGTCCTGCTGATGTGCTCAGTATCTCTATCACTGATAGGGATGTCAATCTCTATCACTGATA
GGGACAGCTGGGATCCTAAATGAGAATTATTTAACCTTACTCGAGATCTGATCTTCAGCATCTTTTACTT
TCACCAGCCCTGCTGATGTGCTCAGAATTATTTAACCTTACTCGAGATCTCCTGCTGATGTGCTCAGTAT
CTCTATCACTGATAGGGATGTCAATCTCTATCACTGATAGGGACAGCTGGGATCCTAAATGAGAAAAAAG
CAACGCACTTTAAATAAGATACGTTGCTTTTTCGATTGATGAACACCTATAATTAAACTATTCATCTATT
ATTTATGATTTTTTGTATATACAATATTTCTAGTTTGTTAAAGAGAATTAAGAAAATAAATCTCGAAAAT
AATAAAGGGAAAATCAGTTTTTGATATCAAAATTATACATGTCAACGATAATACAAAATATAATACAAAC
TATAAGATGTTATCAGTATTTATTATGCATTTAGAATAAATTTTGTGTCGCCCTTTACACGTACTTAGTC
GCTGAACAGCTGATCAATGTGGACTTTTCTGCCGGCATGCCAGTTGTAGATCAGCATAGCATAGACAACC
AAGGAGGAACAGCTATGTCTCGTTTAGATAAAAGTAAAGTGATTAACAGCGCATTAGAGCTGCTTAATGA
GGTCGGAATCGAAGGTTTAACAACCCGTAAACTCGCCCAGAAGCTAGGTGTAGAGCAGCCTACATTGTAT
TGGCATGTAAAAAATAAGCGGGCTTTGCTCGACGCCTTAGCCATTGAGATGTTAGATAGGCACCATACTC
ACTTTTGCCCTTTAGAAGGGGAAAGCTGGCAAGATTTTTTACGTAATAACGCTAAAAGTTTTAGATGTGC
TTTACTAAGTCATCGCGATGGAGCAAAAGTACATTTAGGTACACGGCCTACAGAAAAACAGTATGAAACT
CTCGAAAATCAATTAGCCTTTTTATGCCAACAAGGTTTTTCACTAGAGAATGCATTATATGCACTCAGCG
CTGTGGGGCATTTTACTTTAGGTTGCGTATTGGAAGATCAAGAGCATCAAGTCGCTAAAGAAGAAAGGGA
AACACCTACTACTGATAGTATGCCGCCATTATTACGACAAGCTATCGAATTATTTGATCACCAAGGTGCA
GAGCCAGCCTTCTTATTCGGCCTTGAATTGATCATCTGCGGATTAGAAAAACAACTTAAATGTGAAAGTG
GGTCTTAACAGCTGCGTCAAAAGGGCGACACCCCATAATTAGCCCGGGCGAAAGGCCCAGTCTTTCGACT
GAGCCTTTCGTTTTATTTGATGCCTGGGAGTCAGCAACACCTTCTTCACGAGGCAGACCTCAGCGCTAGC
GGAGTGTATACTGGCTTACTATGTTGGCACTGATGAGGGTGTCAGTGAAGTGCTTCATGTGGCAGGAGAA
AAAAGGCTGCACCGGTGCGTCAGCAGAATATGTGATACAGGATATATTCCGCTTCCTCGCTCACTGACTC
GCTACGCTCGGTCGTTCGACTGCGGCGAGCGGAAATGGCTTACGAACGGGGCGGAGATTTCCTGGAAGAT
GCCAGGAAGATACTTAACAGGGAAGTGAGAGGGCCGCGGCAAAGCCGTTTTTCCATAGGCTCCGCCCCCC
TGACAAGCATCACGAAATCTGACGCTCAAATCAGTGGTGGCGAAACCCGACAGGACTATAAAGATACCAG
GCGTTTCCCCCTGGCGGCTCCCTCGTGCGCTCTCCTGTTCCTGCCTTTCGGTTTACCGGTGTCATTCCGC
TGTTATGGCCGCGTTTGTCTCATTCCACGCCTGACACTCAGTTCCGGGTAGGCAGTTCGCTCCAAGCTGG
ACTGTATGCACGAACCCCCCGTTCAGTCCGACCGCTGCGCCTTATCCGGTAACTATCGTCTTGAGTCCAA
CCCGGAAAGACATGCAAAAGCACCACTGGCAGCAGCCACTGGTAATTGATTTAGAGGAGTTAGTCTTGAA
GTCATGCGCCGGTTAAGGCTAAACTGAAAGGACAAGTTTTGGTGACTGCGCTCCTCCAAGCCAGTTACCT
CGGTTCAAAGAGTTGGTAGCTCAGAGAACCTTCGAAAAACCGCCCTGCAAGGCGGTTTTTTCGTTTTCAG
AGCAAGAGATTACGCGCAGACCAAAACGATCTCAAGAAGATCATCTTATTAAGGGGTCTGACGCTCAGTG
GAACGAAAACTCACGTTAAGGGATTTTGGTCATGAGATTATCAAAAAGGATCTTCACCTAGATCCTTTTA
AATTAAAAATGAAGTTTTAAATCAATCTAAAGTATATATGAGTAAACTTGGTCTGACAGTTACCAATGCT
TAATCAGTGAGGCACCTATCTCAGCGATCTGTCTATTTCGTTCATCCATAGTTGCCTGACTCCCCGTCGT
GTAGATAACTACGATACGGGAGGGCTTACCATCTGGCCCCAGTGCTGCAATGATACCGCGAGACCCACGC
TCACCGGCTCCAGATTTATCAGCAATAAACCAGCCAGCCGGAAGGGCCGAGCGCAGAAGTGGTCCTGCAA
CTTTATCCGCCTCCATCCAGTCTATTAATTGTTGCCGGGAAGCTAGAGTAAGTAGTTCGCCAGTTAATAG
TTTGCGCAACGTTGTTGCCATTGCTGCAGGCATCGTGGTGTCACGCTCGTCGTTTGGTATGGCTTCATTC
AGCTCCGGTTCCCAACGATCAAGGCGAGTTACATGATCCCCCATGTTGTGCAAAAAAGCGGTTAGCTCCT
TCGGTCCTCCGATCGTTGTCAGAAGTAAGTTGGCCGCAGTGTTATCACTCATGGTTATGGCAGCACTGCA
TAATTCTCTTACTGTCATGCCATCCGTAAGATGCTTTTCTGTGACTGGTGAGTACTCAACCAAGTCATTC
TGAGAATAGTGTATGCGGCGACCGAGTTGCTCTTGCCCGGCGTCAACACGGGATAATACCGCGCCACATA
GCAGAACTTTAAAAGTGCTCATCATTGGAAAACGTTCTTCGGGGCGAAAACTCTCAAGGATCTTACCGCT
GTTGAGATCCAGTTCGATGTAACCCACTCGTGCACCCAACTGATCTTCAGCATCTTTTACTTTCACCAGC
GTTTCTGGGTGAGCAAAAACAGGAAGGCAAAATGCCGCAAAAAAGGGAATAAGGGCGACACGGAAATGTT
GAATACTCATACTCTTCCTTTTTCAATATTATTGAAGCATTTATCAGGGTTATTGTCTCATGAGCGGATA
CATATTTGAATGTATTTAGAAAAATAAACAAATAGGGGTTGCTCATGAGCCCGAAGTGGCGAGCCCGATC
TTCCCCATCGGTGATGTCGGCGATATAGGCGCCAGCAACCGCACCTGTGGCGCCGGTGATGCCGGCCACG
ATGCGTCCGGCGTAGAGGATCTGCTCATGTTTGACAGCTTATCATCGATGCATAATGTGCCTGTCAAATG
GACGAAGCAGGGATTCTGCAAACCCTATGCTACTCCGTCAAGCCGTCAATTGTCTGATTCGTTACCAATT
ATGACAACTTGACGGCTACATCATTCACTTTTTCTTCACAACCGGCACGGAACTCGCTCGGGCTGGCCCC
GGTGCATTTTTTAAATACCCGCGAGAAATAGAGTTGATCGTCAAAACCAACATTGCGACCGACGGTGGCG
ATAGGCATCCGGGTGGTGCTCAAAAGCAGCTTCGCCTGGCTGATACGTTGGTCCTCGCGCCAGCTTAAGA
CGCTAATCCCTAACTGCTGGCGGAAAAGATGTGACAGACGCGACGGCGACAAGCAAACATGCTGTGCGAC
GCTGGCGATATCAAAATTGCTGTCTGCCAGGTGATCGCTGATGTACTGACAAGCCTCGCGTACCCGATTA
TCCATCGGTGGATGGAGCGACTCGTTAATCGCTTCCATGCGCCGCAGTAACAATTGCTCAAGCAGATTTA
TCGCCAGCAGCTCCGAATAGCGCCCTTCCCCTTGCCCGGCGTTAATGATTTGCCCAAACAGGTCGCTGAA
ATGCGGCTGGTGCGCTTCATCCGGGCGAAAGAACCCCGTATTGGCAAATATTGACGGCCAGTTAAGCCAT
TCATGCCAGTAGGCGCGCGGACGAAAGTAAACCCACTGGTGATACCATTCGCGAGCCTCCGGATGACGAC
CGTAGTGATGAATCTCTCCTGGCGGGAACAGCAAAATATCACCCGGTCGGCAAACAAATTCTCGTCCCTG
ATTTTTCACCACCCCCTGACCGCGAATGGTGAGATTGAGAATATAACCTTTCATTCCCAGCGGTCGGTCG
ATAAAAAAATCGAGATAACCGTTGGCCTCAATCGGCGTTAAACCCGCCACCAGATGGGCATTAAACGAGT
ATCCCGGCAGCAGGGGATCATTTTGCGCTTCAGCCATACTTTTCATACTCCCGCCATTCAGAG
Features (pLannotate 1.2.2; 24 found; start..end, strand, type, name):
      1..285     +  promoter       araBAD promoter: araBAD; promoter of the L-arabinose operon of E. coli; the araC regulatory gene is transcribed in the opposite direction (Guzman et al., 1995)
    318..1004    +  CDS            amCyan1: amCyan1 is a basic (constitutively fluorescent) cyan fluorescent protein, derived from Anemonia majano.
   1014..1058    +  misc_feature   MCS (fragment): pUC18/19 multiple cloning site
   1142..1257    +  ncRNA          5S rRNA: Accession: RF00001 - 5S ribosomal RNA
   1261..1347    +  terminator     rrnB T1 terminator: Escherichia coli rrnB; transcription terminator T1 from the E. coli rrnB gene
   1439..1466    +  terminator     rrnB T2 terminator: transcription terminator T2 from the E. coli rrnB gene
   1516..1536    +  CDS            AmCyan (fragment): Anemonia majano cyan fluorescent protein
   1566..1604    -  promoter       PLtetO-1 promoter (fragment): modified phage lambda PL promoter with tet operator sites (Lutz and Bujard, 1997)
   1611..1684    -  promoter       PLtetO-1 promoter: modified phage lambda PL promoter with tet operator sites (Lutz and Bujard, 1997)
   1728..1758    -  CDS            bla(M) (fragment): β-lactamase lacking the signal sequence; bla(M); allows cytosolic expression of β-lactamase
   1759..1775    -  promoter       PLtetO-1 promoter (fragment): modified phage lambda PL promoter with tet operator sites (Lutz and Bujard, 1997)
   1820..1839    -  promoter       H1-2O2 promoter (fragment): doxycycline-inducible variant of the human H1 RNA promoter (Henriksen et al., 2007)
   1845..1863    -  protein_bind   tet operator: tetO; bacterial operator O2 for the tetR and tetA genes tetracycline repressor TetR
   2183..2204    -  promoter       araBAD promoter (fragment): araBAD; promoter of the L-arabinose operon of E. coli; the araC regulatory gene is transcribed in the opposite direction (Guzman et al., 1995)
   2255..2875    +  CDS            tetR: TETR2_ECOLX - Experimental evidence at protein level: Swiss-Prot protein existence level 1. TetR is the repressor of the tetracycline resistance element; its N-terminal region forms a helix-turn-helix structure and binds DNA. Binding of tetracycline to TetR reduces the repressor affinity for the tetracycline resistance gene (tetA) promoter operator sites. From Escherichia coli.
   2919..2959    -  terminator     rrnB T1 terminator (fragment): transcription terminator T1 from the E. coli rrnB gene
   3002..3028    +  misc_feature   bom (fragment): basis of mobility region from pBR322
   3127..3182    -  rep_origin     RSF ori (fragment): Plasmids containing the RSF 1030 origin of replication can be propagated in E. coli cells that contain additional plasmids with compatible origins.
   3270..3815    -  rep_origin     p15A ori: Plasmids containing the medium-copy-number p15A origin of replication can be propagated in E. coli cells that contain a second plasmid with the ColE1 origin.
   3980..4840    -  CDS            AmpR: β-lactamase; bla; confers resistance to ampicillin, carbenicillin, and related antibiotics
   4841..4932    -  promoter       AmpR promoter: bla
   4941..5061    -  CDS            TcR (fragment): tetracycline efflux protein; tet; confers resistance to tetracycline
   5071..5089    +  promoter       tet promoter (fragment): E. coli promoter for tetracycline efflux protein gene
   5179..6057    -  CDS            araC: L-arabinose regulatory protein; araC
