[The description below was written by a language model from this plasmid's Addgene catalogue record and pLannotate feature annotations shown in this document.]
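Description:
pART15-asB539 is a low-copy bacterial expression plasmid built to test how a small regulatory RNA affects expression of a fluorescent reporter encoded on the same molecule. It has no single parental backbone. Instead, it was assembled by Gibson cloning from parts of several vectors: the p15A origin and ampicillin resistance gene from pACYC177, tetR from pKLiO20, the araC regulator, PBAD promoter and rrnB T1/T2 terminators from pBAD24, and the PLtetO-1 promoter from pKLiO30. It is propagated in E. coli under ampicillin selection. The p15A origin is compatible with ColE1-type plasmids. The catalogue gives a total size of 5,877 bp, whereas the sequenced record used for annotation is 6,083 nt; the record does not explain the difference.

The construct carries two independently inducible transcription units. The AmCyan coding sequence, a cyan fluorescent protein derived from Anemonia majano, sits downstream of the arabinose-inducible araBAD promoter and is followed by the rrnB terminator region, with araC encoded divergently to provide arabinose-dependent regulation. The second unit uses PLtetO-1, a phage lambda PL derivative carrying tet operators and repressed by the plasmid-encoded TetR, to drive asB539, an antisense sRNA corresponding to nucleotides 539–559 of the amcyan gene. The feature table shows a 21-nt AmCyan fragment next to the PLtetO-1 region, consistent with this antisense element. It also lists several short promoter, resistance-gene and origin fragments that are probably remnants of the source vectors or partial annotation matches.

Separate control of reporter and sRNA lets their levels be varied independently. According to the depositor, the plasmid is used to measure the effect of small regulatory RNAs on amcyan expression, and the associated publication concerns synthetic sRNAs that promote protein overexpression in cell-free systems.
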