Addgene plasmid #127394: pART15-asB539
Purpose: Expresses amcyan fluorescent gene and sRNA nt 539-559
Depositing lab: Ryan Senger. Depositing organization: Virginia Polytechnic Institute and State University. Publication: A novel synthetic sRNA promoting protein overexpression in cell-free systems. Tanniche I, Nazem-Bokaee H, Scherr DM, Schlemmer S, Senger RS. Biotechnol Prog. 2023 May-Jun;39(3):e3324. doi: 10.1002/btpr.3324. Epub 2023 Feb 15. PubMed 36651906.
Backbone
  Vector backbone: None
  Total vector size (bp): 5877
  Modifications to backbone: p15A origin of replication and AmpR amplified from pACYC177 were cloned with tetR from pKLiO20 and the araC, PBAD promoter and the T1T2 terminators from pBAD24 using Gibson cloning. PLtetO-1 promoter from pKLiO30 was cloned using Gibson cloning. AmCyan fluorescent gene, amplified from pAmCyan was cloned downstream of PBAD promoter. Antisense asB539 was cloned downstream of PLTETO-1.
  Vector type: Bacterial Expression
Growth in bacteria
  Bacterial resistance: Ampicillin, 100 μg/mL
  Growth temperature: 37°C
  Growth strain: E.coli 10 beta
  Copy number: Low Copy
Gene/Insert
  Gene/Insert name: AmCyan
  Species: Synthetic
  Insert size (bp): 690
  GenBank ID: ALQ43923.1
  Promoter: PBAD
  Cloning method: Gibson Cloning
  Sequencing primers: 5′ ATGGCTCTTTCAAACAAGTTTATC; 3′ TCAGAAAGGGACAACAGAG
Terms and licenses: Academic/Nonprofit Terms; Industry Terms: Not Available to Industry
Depositor comments: This plasmid is used to test the effect of small regualtory RNAs on the expression of amcyan gene. amcyan gene is under the control of PBAD promoter. antisense nt 539-559 is under the control of PLtetO-1 promoter. Please note that this plasmid may require a unique bacterial strain, so make sure to confirm that you can also obtain the appropriate growth strain. Please contact us or contact our distributors if you have any questions.
How to cite: pART15-asB539 was a gift from Ryan Senger (Addgene plasmid # 127394 ; http://n2t.net/addgene:127394 ; RRID:Addgene_127394)
